LOCUS       Exported 10890 bp ds-DNA circular SYN 13-MAY-2021
DEFINITION  Encodes Y2H Gal4 activation domain for Hsh155 R294L.
ACCESSION   .
VERSION     .
KEYWORDS    pGADT7 Hsh155 R294L
SOURCE      synthetic DNA construct
  ORGANISM  synthetic DNA construct
REFERENCE   1 (bases 1 to 10890)
  AUTHORS   Carrocci TJ, Zoerner DM, Paulson JC, Hoskins AA
  TITLE     SF3b1 mutations associated with myelodysplastic syndromes alter the
            fidelity of branchsite selection in yeast.
  JOURNAL   Nucleic Acids Res. 2017 Jan 6. pii: gkw1349. doi:
            10.1093/nar/gkw1349.
  PUBMED    28062854
REFERENCE   2 (bases 1 to 10890)
  AUTHORS   .
  TITLE     Direct Submission
  JOURNAL   Exported May 13, 2021 from SnapGene Server 1.1.58
            http://www.snapgene.com
FEATURES             Location/Qualifiers
     source          1..10890
                     /organism="synthetic DNA construct"
                     /mol_type="other DNA"
     promoter        771..1475
                     /gene="S. cerevisiae ADH1"
                     /label=ADH1 promoter
                     /note="promoter for alcohol dehydrogenase 1"
     CDS             1521..1541
                     /codon_start=1
                     /product="nuclear localization signal of SV40 (simian virus
                     40) large T antigen"
                     /label=SV40 NLS
                     /translation="PKKKRKV"
     CDS             1557..1898
                     /codon_start=1
                     /gene="Saccharomyces cerevisiae GAL4 (truncated)"
                     /product="activation domain of the GAL4 transcriptional
                     activator"
                     /label=GAL4 activation domain
                     /translation="ANFNQSGNIADSSLSFTFTNSSNGPNLITTQTNSQALSQPIASSN
                     VHDNFMNNEITASKIDDGNNSKPLSPGWTDQTAYNAFGITTGMFNTTTMDDVYNYLFDD
                     EDTPPNPKKE"
     primer_bind     1904..1923
                     /label=T7
                     /note="T7 promoter, forward primer"
     promoter        1904..1922
                     /label=T7 promoter
                     /note="promoter for bacteriophage T7 RNA polymerase"
     regulatory      1929..1938
                     /regulatory_class="other"
                     /note="vertebrate consensus sequence for strong initiation
                     of translation (Kozak, 1987)"
     CDS             1941..1967
                     /codon_start=1
                     /product="HA (human influenza hemagglutinin) epitope tag"
                     /label=HA
                     /translation="YPYDVPDYA"
     terminator      5318..5505
                     /gene="S. cerevisiae ADH1"
                     /label=ADH1 terminator
                     /note="transcription terminator for the S. cerevisiae
                     alcohol dehydrogenase 1 (ADH1) gene"
     primer_bind     complement(5373..5397)
                     /label=pHybLex-R
                     /note="ADH terminator, reverse primer"
     CDS             complement(5622..6716)
                     /codon_start=1
                     /gene="S. cerevisiae LEU2"
                     /product="3-isopropylmalate dehydrogenase, required for
                     leucine biosynthesis"
                     /label=LEU2
                     /note="yeast auxotrophic marker"
                     /translation="MSAPKKIVVLPGDHVGQEITAEAIKVLKAISDVRSNVKFDFENHL
                     IGGAAIEATGVPLPDEALEASKKADAVLLGAVGGPKWGTGSVRPEQGLLKIRKELQLYA
                     NLRPCNFASDSLLDLSPIKPQFAKGTDFVVVRELVGGIYFGKRKEDDGDGVAWDSEQYT
                     VPEVQRITRMAAFMALQHEPPLPIWSLDKANVLASSRLWRKTVEETIKNEFPTLKVQHQ
                     LIDSAAMILVKNPTHLNGIIITSNMFGDIISDEASVIPGSLGLLPSASLASLPDKNTAF
                     GLYEPCHGSAPDLPKNKVNPIATILSAAMMLKLSLNLPEEGKAIEDAVKKVLDAGIRTG
                     DLGGSNSTTEVGDAVAEEVKKILA"
     promoter        complement(6717..7122)
                     /gene="S. cerevisiae LEU2"
                     /label=LEU2 promoter
     primer_bind     complement(7164..7180)
                     /label=M13 rev
                     /note="common sequencing primer, one of multiple similar
                     variants"
     primer_bind     complement(7164..7180)
                     /label=M13 Reverse
                     /note="In lacZ gene. Also called M13-rev"
     primer_bind     complement(7177..7199)
                     /label=M13/pUC Reverse
                     /note="In lacZ gene"
     protein_bind    7188..7204
                     /label=lac operator
                     /bound_moiety="lac repressor encoded by lacI"
                     /note="The lac repressor binds to the lac operator to
                     inhibit transcription in E. coli. This inhibition can be
                     relieved by adding lactose or
                     isopropyl-beta-D-thiogalactopyranoside (IPTG)."
     promoter        complement(7212..7242)
                     /label=lac promoter
                     /note="promoter for the E. coli lac operon"
     protein_bind    7257..7278
                     /label=CAP binding site
                     /bound_moiety="E. coli catabolite activator protein"
                     /note="CAP binding activates transcription in the presence
                     of cAMP."
     protein_bind    complement(7333..7366)
                     /label=loxP
                     /bound_moiety="Cre recombinase"
                     /note="Cre-mediated recombination occurs in the 8-bp core
                     sequence (GCATACAT)."
     protein_bind    complement(7444..7477)
                     /label=loxP
                     /bound_moiety="Cre recombinase"
                     /note="Cre-mediated recombination occurs in the 8-bp core
                     sequence (GCATACAT)."
     primer_bind     complement(7546..7563)
                     /label=L4440
                     /note="L4440 vector, forward primer"
     rep_origin      complement(7717..8305)
                     /direction=LEFT
                     /label=ori
                     /note="high-copy-number ColE1/pMB1/pBR322/pUC origin of
                     replication"
     primer_bind     complement(7797..7816)
                     /label=pBR322ori-F
                     /note="pBR322 origin, forward primer"
     CDS             complement(8476..9336)
                     /codon_start=1
                     /gene="bla"
                     /product="beta-lactamase"
                     /label=AmpR
                     /note="confers resistance to ampicillin, carbenicillin, and
                     related antibiotics"
                     /translation="MSIQHFRVALIPFFAAFCLPVFAHPETLVKVKDAEDQLGARVGYI
                     ELDLNSGKILESFRPEERFPMMSTFKVLLCGAVLSRIDAGQEQLGRRIHYSQNDLVEYS
                     PVTEKHLTDGMTVRELCSAAITMSDNTAANLLLTTIGGPKELTAFLHNMGDHVTRLDRW
                     EPELNEAIPNDERDTTMPVAMATTLRKLLTGELLTLASRQQLIDWMEADKVAGPLLRSA
                     LPAGWFIADKSGAGERGSRGIIAALGPDGKPSRIVVIYTTGSQATMDERNRQIAEIGAS
                     LIKHW"
     primer_bind     9099..9118
                     /label=Amp-R
                     /note="Ampicillin resistance gene, reverse primer"
     promoter        complement(9337..9441)
                     /gene="bla"
                     /label=AmpR promoter
     primer_bind     9509..9527
                     /label=pBRforEco
                     /note="pBR322 vectors, upsteam of EcoRI site, forward
                     primer"
     primer_bind     complement(9565..9587)
                     /label=pGEX 3'
                     /note="pGEX vectors, reverse primer"
     primer_bind     9687..9706
                     /label=pRS-marker
                     /note="pRS vectors, use to sequence yeast selectable
                     marker"
     rep_origin      9723..10887
                     /label=2u ori
                     /note="yeast 2u plasmid origin of replication"
ORIGIN
        1 tgcatgcctg caggtcgaga tccgggatcg aagaaatgat ggtaaatgaa ataggaaatc
       61 aaggagcatg aaggcaaaag acaaatataa gggtcgaacg aaaaataaag tgaaaagtgt
      121 tgatatgatg tatttggctt tgcggcgccg aaaaaacgag tttacgcaat tgcacaatca
      181 tgctgactct gtggcggacc cgcgctcttg ccggcccggc gataacgctg ggcgtgaggc
      241 tgtgcccggc ggagtttttt gcgcctgcat tttccaaggt ttaccctgcg ctaaggggcg
      301 agattggaga agcaataaga atgccggttg gggttgcgat gatgacgacc acgacaactg
      361 gtgtcattat ttaagttgcc gaaagaacct gagtgcattt gcaacatgag tatactagaa
      421 gaatgagcca agacttgcga gacgcgagtt tgccggtggt gcgaacaata gagcgaccat
      481 gaccttgaag gtgagacgcg cataaccgct agagtacttt gaagaggaaa cagcaatagg
      541 gttgctacca gtataaatag acaggtacat acaacactgg aaatggttgt ctgtttgagt
      601 acgctttcaa ttcatttggg tgtgcacttt attatgttac aatatggaag ggaactttac
      661 acttctccta tgcacatata ttaattaaag tccaatgcta gtagagaagg ggggtaacac
      721 ccctccgcgc tcttttccga tttttttcta aaccgtggaa tatttcggat atccttttgt
      781 tgtttccggg tgtacaatat ggacttcctc ttttctggca accaaaccca tacatcggga
      841 ttcctataat accttcgttg gtctccctaa catgtaggtg gcggagggga gatatacaat
      901 agaacagata ccagacaaga cataatgggc taaacaagac tacaccaatt acactgcctc
      961 attgatggtg gtacataacg aactaatact gtagccctag acttgatagc catcatcata
     1021 tcgaagtttc actacccttt ttccatttgc catctattga agtaataata ggcgcatgca
     1081 acttcttttc tttttttttc ttttctctct cccccgttgt tgtctcacca tatccgcaat
     1141 gacaaaaaaa tgatggaaga cactaaagga aaaaattaac gacaaagaca gcaccaacag
     1201 atgtcgttgt tccagagctg atgaggggta tctcgaagca cacgaaactt tttccttcct
     1261 tcattcacgc acactactct ctaatgagca acggtatacg gccttccttc cagttacttg
     1321 aatttgaaat aaaaaaaagt ttgctgtctt gctatcaagt ataaatagac ctgcaattat
     1381 taatcttttg tttcctcgtc attgttctcg ttccctttct tccttgtttc tttttctgca
     1441 caatatttca agctatacca agcatacaat caactccaag ctttgcaaag atggataaag
     1501 cggaattaat tcccgagcct ccaaaaaaga agagaaaggt cgaattgggt accgccgcca
     1561 attttaatca aagtgggaat attgctgata gctcattgtc cttcactttc actaacagta
     1621 gcaacggtcc gaacctcata acaactcaaa caaattctca agcgctttca caaccaattg
     1681 cctcctctaa cgttcatgat aacttcatga ataatgaaat cacggctagt aaaattgatg
     1741 atggtaataa ttcaaaacca ctgtcacctg gttggacgga ccaaactgcg tataacgcgt
     1801 ttggaatcac tacagggatg tttaatacca ctacaatgga tgatgtatat aactatctat
     1861 tcgatgatga agatacccca ccaaacccaa aaaaagagat ctttaatacg actcactata
     1921 gggcgagcgc cgccatggag tacccatacg acgtaccaga ttacgctcat atggccatgg
     1981 aggccagtga attccacccg ggaatgagtc atccgattca atttgtaaac gctaataata
     2041 gcgataagag ccaccaatta ggcggtcaat attctattcc tcaggatttg agggaaaacc
     2101 tgcagaaaga agctgcacgt attggtgaga acgaaaaaga tgtgctacag gaaaaaatgg
     2161 aaactaggac agtgcaaaat cgagaggatt cataccacaa aagaaggttt gatatgaagt
     2221 ttgagccgga ttccgataca caaactgtta cgtcttcaga aaatacccaa gacgctgtcg
     2281 tgccaaggaa aagaaaatct cgttgggatg taaaagggta cgagccacct gatgaatctt
     2341 caacagcggt caaagaaaac tctgatagtg ctttggttaa tgtagaagga atccatgatt
     2401 tgatgttttt taaaccttct gaccataaat atttcgccga cgttatatcc aaaaaaccca
     2461 tagatgagtt aaataaggat gaaaagaaag aaagaaccct gtcgatgtta cttctgaaaa
     2521 taaaaaatgg caatacagcg agtaggagga cttctatgcg gattttaacc gataaagctg
     2581 ttacatttgg tccagaaatg atatttaacc gcttattgcc catattacta gacagaagtt
     2641 tggaagacca ggaaagacat ctaatgatca agaccataga tcgcgtcctt taccagctag
     2701 gagatttaac aaaaccttac gttcacaaaa tacttgtagt agctgcccca ttgctaatag
     2761 atgaagatcc aatggttcgt tcaacaggcc aggagataat caccaatctg tctacagtcg
     2821 ctggcctaaa aaccattcta acagtaatga gacctgatat tgagaatgag gatgagtatg
     2881 ttctaaatgt aacttcaaga gcggcggctg tggtggcaaa agcccttggt gttaatcaat
     2941 tgcttccttt catcaatgca gcatgccact cacggaagtc ttggaaagca aggcatactg
     3001 gcataaaaat tgtgcagcaa ataggtatac ttttgggaat aggtgtcttg aatcatctta
     3061 ctgggctgat gagttgtatc aaagactgcc taatggatga tcacgttccg gtgcgaattg
     3121 ttacagcaca tactttatca acactagcag aaaattctta tccatatggt atcgaagttt
     3181 tcaacgttgt actggagcca ttatggaagg gtataagaag tcatcgtggt aaagtgctat
     3241 cttctttttt aaaagctgtt ggatctatga tcccattgat ggacccagag tatgccggtt
     3301 attataccac agaagcaatg agaataatta gacgtgaatt cgactctccc gatgatgaaa
     3361 tgaaaaagac cattctttta gtattacaaa aatgtagcgc tgtagaatcc ataacgccaa
     3421 aatttctgag agaagaaatc gcgccagaat tctttcaaaa attttgggtc agacgagtgg
     3481 cattggatag accattaaac aaagttgtta catatactac tgttacatta gcaaagaaat
     3541 taggttgttc ttataccatt gataaattat taacaccatt gagagatgaa gctgagccgt
     3601 tcagaacaat ggctgtccat gctgttacta gaacagtaaa cttattaggg acagcagatt
     3661 tagatgagag attagaaacg aggcttattg atgcgctctt gatagcattt caagaacaaa
     3721 caaatagtga ttctataatc tttaaagggt ttggggcagt gacggtgtca cttgacatcc
     3781 gtatgaaacc gtttttagca cccattgtga gtacgatttt aaatcattta aagcataaaa
     3841 ctcccttggt tcgtcaacat gcagcagatc tatgtgccat actaatacca gtcatcaaga
     3901 actgtcacga attcgaaatg ttgaataaat tgaacattat attgtatgaa tccttaggcg
     3961 aagtatatcc agaggtatta ggttctataa tcaacgctat gtactgtatt actagcgtaa
     4021 tggatttgga taaactacaa cctcctatta atcaaatttt accaacctta actccaattt
     4081 taagaaacaa gcatagaaaa gtcgaagtaa acactatcaa atttgttgga cttattggta
     4141 aattagcacc tacctatgca cctcctaaag aatggatgag aatatgtttt gaactattag
     4201 aacttttgaa aagtacaaat aaagaaataa gaagatcagc aaatgccacg tttggattca
     4261 ttgctgaagc aattggacct cacgatgttc ttgttgcgtt attgaacaat ttaaaggttc
     4321 aagaacgtca gttacgtgta tgcacggctg ttgctatcgg tatcgttgct aaagtgtgtg
     4381 gtccttacaa cgtgctgcca gtaatcatga atgaatacac aacaccagag actaatgttc
     4441 aaaacggtgt tctcaaggcc atgtcattca tgtttgagta cattggtaac atgtctaagg
     4501 attacatata cttcataaca ccattattag aagatgcact caccgatagg gatttagttc
     4561 atcgtcagac agcgtcgaac gtaataaccc acttagcttt aaactgttca ggtacaggtc
     4621 acgaagatgc cttcattcat ttaatgaatc ttctaatacc caatattttt gaaacttcac
     4681 cacatgctat tatgcgtatt ttagaaggtt tggaggcact gagtcaagct cttggccctg
     4741 gactattcat gaactacata tgggcaggat tgttccatcc agcgaagaat gtaaggaaag
     4801 cattttggag ggtgtataat aacatgtacg taatgtacca ggacgccatg gtaccttttt
     4861 accccgttac accagacaac aatgaagaat atatagaaga actggattta gttctgtgag
     4921 gatccatcga gctcgagctg cagatgaatc gtagatactg aaaaaccccg caagttcact
     4981 tcaactgtgc atcgtgcacc atctcaattt ctttcattta tacatcgttt tgccttcttt
     5041 tatgtaacta tactcctcta agtttcaatc ttggccatgt aacctctgat ctatagaatt
     5101 ttttaaatga ctagaattaa tgcccatctt ttttttggac ctaaattctt catgaaaata
     5161 tattacgagg gcttattcag aagctttgga cttcttcgcc agaggtttgg tcaagtctcc
     5221 aatcaaggtt gtcggcttgt ctaccttgcc agaaatttac gaaaagatgg aaaagggtca
     5281 aatcgttggt agatacgttg ttgacacttc taaataagcg aatttcttat gatttatgat
     5341 ttttattatt aaataagtta taaaaaaaat aagtgtatac aaattttaaa gtgactctta
     5401 ggttttaaaa cgaaaattct tattcttgag taactctttc ctgtaggtca ggttgctttc
     5461 tcaggtatag catgaggtcg ctcttattga ccacacctct accggccggt cgaaattccc
     5521 ctaccctatg aacatattcc attttgtaat ttcgtgtcgt ttctattatg aatttcattt
     5581 ataaagttta tgtacaaata tcataaaaaa agagaatctt tttaagcaag gattttctta
     5641 acttcttcgg cgacagcatc accgacttcg gtggtactgt tggaaccacc taaatcacca
     5701 gttctgatac ctgcatccaa aaccttttta actgcatctt caatggcctt accttcttca
     5761 ggcaagttca atgacaattt caacatcatt gcagcagaca agatagtggc gatagggttg
     5821 accttattct ttggcaaatc tggagcagaa ccgtggcatg gttcgtacaa accaaatgcg
     5881 gtgttcttgt ctggcaaaga ggccaaggac gcagatggca acaaacccaa ggaacctggg
     5941 ataacggagg cttcatcgga gatgatatca ccaaacatgt tgctggtgat tataatacca
     6001 tttaggtggg ttgggttctt aactaggatc atggcggcag aatcaatcaa ttgatgttga
     6061 accttcaatg taggaaattc gttcttgatg gtttcctcca cagtttttct ccataatctt
     6121 gaagaggcca aaacattagc tttatccaag gaccaaatag gcaatggtgg ctcatgttgt
     6181 agggccatga aagcggccat tcttgtgatt ctttgcactt ctggaacggt gtattgttca
     6241 ctatcccaag cgacaccatc accatcgtct tcctttctct taccaaagta aatacctccc
     6301 actaattctc tgacaacaac gaagtcagta cctttagcaa attgtggctt gattggagat
     6361 aagtctaaaa gagagtcgga tgcaaagtta catggtctta agttggcgta caattgaagt
     6421 tctttacgga tttttagtaa accttgttca ggtctaacac tacctgtacc ccatttagga
     6481 ccacccacag cacctaacaa aacggcatca gccttcttgg aggcttccag cgcctcatct
     6541 ggaagtggga cacctgtagc ttcgatagca gcaccaccaa ttaaatgatt ttcgaaatcg
     6601 aacttgacat tggaacgaac atcagaaata gctttaagaa ccttaatggc ttcggctgtg
     6661 atttcttgac caacgtggtc acctggcaaa acgacgatct tcttaggggc agacattaga
     6721 atggtatatc cttgaaatat atatatatat tgctgaaatg taaaaggtaa gaaaagttag
     6781 aaagtaagac gattgctaac cacctattgg aaaaaacaat aggtccttaa ataatattgt
     6841 caacttcaag tattgtgatg caagcattta gtcatgaacg cttctctatt ctatatgaaa
     6901 agccggttcc ggcgctctca cctttccttt ttctcccaat ttttcagttg aaaaaggtat
     6961 atgcgtcagg cgacctctga aattaacaaa aaatttccag tcatcgaatt tgattctgtg
     7021 cgatagcgcc cctgtgtgtt ctcgttatgt tgaggaaaaa aataatggtt gctaagagat
     7081 tcgaactctt gcatcttacg atacctgagt attcccacag ttgggggatc tcgactctag
     7141 ctagaggatc aattcgtaat catgtcatag ctgtttcctg tgtgaaattg ttatccgctc
     7201 acaattccac acaacatacg agccggaagc ataaagtgta aagcctgggg tgcctaatga
     7261 gtgagctaac tcacattaat tgcgttgcgc tcactgcccg ctttccagtc gggaaacctg
     7321 tcgtgccagc tgataacttc gtataatgta tgctatacga agttattagg tctgaagagg
     7381 agtttacgtc cagccaagct agcttggctg caggtcgagc ggccgcgatc cggaaccctt
     7441 aatataactt cgtataatgt atgctatacg aagttatcag ctgcattaat gaatcggcca
     7501 acgcgcgggg agaggcggtt tgcgtattgg gcgctcttcc gcttcctcgc tcactgactc
     7561 gctgcgctcg gtcgttcggc tgcggcgagc ggtatcagct cactcaaagg cggtaatacg
     7621 gttatccaca gaatcagggg ataacgcagg aaagaacatg tgagcaaaag gccagcaaaa
     7681 ggccaggaac cgtaaaaagg ccgcgttgct ggcgtttttc cataggctcc gcccccctga
     7741 cgagcatcac aaaaatcgac gctcaagtca gaggtggcga aacccgacag gactataaag
     7801 ataccaggcg tttccccctg gaagctccct cgtgcgctct cctgttccga ccctgccgct
     7861 taccggatac ctgtccgcct ttctcccttc gggaagcgtg gcgctttctc atagctcacg
     7921 ctgtaggtat ctcagttcgg tgtaggtcgt tcgctccaag ctgggctgtg tgcacgaacc
     7981 ccccgttcag cccgaccgct gcgccttatc cggtaactat cgtcttgagt ccaacccggt
     8041 aagacacgac ttatcgccac tggcagcagc cactggtaac aggattagca gagcgaggta
     8101 tgtaggcggt gctacagagt tcttgaagtg gtggcctaac tacggctaca ctagaagaac
     8161 agtatttggt atctgcgctc tgctgaagcc agttaccttc ggaaaaagag ttggtagctc
     8221 ttgatccggc aaacaaacca ccgctggtag cggtggtttt tttgtttgca agcagcagat
     8281 tacgcgcaga aaaaaaggat ctcaagaaga tcctttgatc ttttctacgg ggtctgacgc
     8341 tcagtggaac gaaaactcac gttaagggat tttggtcatg agattatcaa aaaggatctt
     8401 cacctagatc cttttaaatt aaaaatgaag ttttaaatca atctaaagta tatatgagta
     8461 aacttggtct gacagttacc aatgcttaat cagtgaggca cctatctcag cgatctgtct
     8521 atttcgttca tccatagttg cctgactccc cgtcgtgtag ataactacga tacgggaggg
     8581 cttaccatct ggccccagtg ctgcaatgat accgcgagac ccacgctcac cggctccaga
     8641 tttatcagca ataaaccagc cagccggaag ggccgagcgc agaagtggtc ctgcaacttt
     8701 atccgcctcc atccagtcta ttaattgttg ccgggaagct agagtaagta gttcgccagt
     8761 taatagtttg cgcaacgttg ttgccattgc tacaggcatc gtggtgtcac gctcgtcgtt
     8821 tggtatggct tcattcagct ccggttccca acgatcaagg cgagttacat gatcccccat
     8881 gttgtgcaaa aaagcggtta gctccttcgg tcctccgatc gttgtcagaa gtaagttggc
     8941 cgcagtgtta tcactcatgg ttatggcagc actgcataat tctcttactg tcatgccatc
     9001 cgtaagatgc ttttctgtga ctggtgagta ctcaaccaag tcattctgag aatagtgtat
     9061 gcggcgaccg agttgctctt gcccggcgtc aatacgggat aataccgcgc cacatagcag
     9121 aactttaaaa gtgctcatca ttggaaaacg ttcttcgggg cgaaaactct caaggatctt
     9181 accgctgttg agatccagtt cgatgtaacc cactcgtgca cccaactgat cttcagcatc
     9241 ttttactttc accagcgttt ctgggtgagc aaaaacagga aggcaaaatg ccgcaaaaaa
     9301 gggaataagg gcgacacgga aatgttgaat actcatactc ttcctttttc aatattattg
     9361 aagcatttat cagggttatt gtctcatgag cggatacata tttgaatgta tttagaaaaa
     9421 taaacaaata ggggttccgc gcacatttcc ccgaaaagtg ccacctgacg tctaagaaac
     9481 cattattatc atgacattaa cctataaaaa taggcgtatc acgaggccct ttcgtctcgc
     9541 gcgtttcggt gatgacggtg aaaacctctg acacatgcag ctcccggaga cggtcacagc
     9601 ttgtctgtaa gcggatgccg ggagcagaca agcccgtcag ggcgcgtcag cgggtgttgg
     9661 cgggtgtcgg ggctggctta actatgcggc atcagagcag attgtactga gagtgcacca
     9721 taacgcattt aagcataaac acgcactatg ccgttcttct catgtatata tatatacagg
     9781 caacacgcag atataggtgc gacgtgaaca gtgagctgta tgtgcgcagc tcgcgttgca
     9841 ttttcggaag cgctcgtttt cggaaacgct ttgaagttcc tattccgaag ttcctattct
     9901 ctagctagaa agtataggaa cttcagagcg cttttgaaaa ccaaaagcgc tctgaagacg
     9961 cactttcaaa aaaccaaaaa cgcaccggac tgtaacgagc tactaaaata ttgcgaatac
    10021 cgcttccaca aacattgctc aaaagtatct ctttgctata tatctctgtg ctatatccct
    10081 atataaccta cccatccacc tttcgctcct tgaacttgca tctaaactcg acctctacat
    10141 tttttatgtt tatctctagt attactcttt agacaaaaaa attgtagtaa gaactattca
    10201 tagagtgaat cgaaaacaat acgaaaatgt aaacatttcc tatacgtagt atatagagac
    10261 aaaatagaag aaaccgttca taattttctg accaatgaag aatcatcaac gctatcactt
    10321 tctgttcaca aagtatgcgc aatccacatc ggtatagaat ataatcgggg atgcctttat
    10381 cttgaaaaaa tgcacccgca gcttcgctag taatcagtaa acgcgggaag tggagtcagg
    10441 ctttttttat ggaagagaaa atagacacca aagtagcctt cttctaacct taacggacct
    10501 acagtgcaaa aagttatcaa gagactgcat tatagagcgc acaaaggaga aaaaaagtaa
    10561 tctaagatgc tttgttagaa aaatagcgct ctcgggatgc atttttgtag aacaaaaaag
    10621 aagtatagat tctttgttgg taaaatagcg ctctcgcgtt gcatttctgt tctgtaaaaa
    10681 tgcagctcag attctttgtt tgaaaaatta gcgctctcgc gttgcatttt tgttttacaa
    10741 aaatgaagca cagattcttc gttggtaaaa tagcgctttc gcgttgcatt tctgttctgt
    10801 aaaaatgcag ctcagattct ttgtttgaaa aattagcgct ctcgcgttgc atttttgttc
    10861 tacaaaatga agcacagatg cttcgttgct
//
