[The description below was written by a language model from this plasmid's Addgene catalogue record and the feature table of its GenBank file.]
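Description:
pGADT7 Hsh155 R294L is a yeast two-hybrid "prey" plasmid built on the Clontech pGADT7 backbone, an E. coli–yeast shuttle vector. In bacteria it replicates from a high-copy ColE1/pUC-type origin and is selected through the beta-lactamase (AmpR) gene. In Saccharomyces cerevisiae it is maintained episomally by the 2μ origin and selected by complementation of leucine auxotrophy with the LEU2 marker, which is driven by its own promoter. The catalogue lists a total size of about 10.9 kb, and the annotated sequence record is 20 bp shorter than that figure. Remnants of a lac promoter/operator region and two loxP sites are also annotated in the backbone, but nothing in the record assigns them a role in this construct.

The expression cassette is driven by the constitutive yeast ADH1 promoter and ends at the ADH1 terminator. It encodes an SV40 large T antigen nuclear localization signal, the GAL4 transcriptional activation domain and an HA epitope tag, followed by the insert cloned between XmaI and BamHI sites. The insert is the S. cerevisiae HSH155 gene (YMR288W, roughly 2.9 kb) carrying an R294L substitution. The feature table does not annotate this coding region, but it falls in the unannotated gap between the HA tag and the terminator. A T7 promoter sits between the activation domain and the HA tag, which allows in vitro transcription of the HA-tagged insert without the GAL4 portion. Hsh155 is the yeast counterpart of the splicing factor SF3b1, and the associated publication concerns SF3b1 mutations linked to myelodysplastic syndromes. The plasmid is therefore used to test how the R294L mutation affects Hsh155 interactions with GAL4 DNA-binding-domain "bait" partners in two-hybrid assays.
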