Addgene plasmid #87293: pGADT7 Hsh155 R294L
Purpose: Encodes Y2H Gal4 activation domain for Hsh155 R294L
Depositing lab: Aaron Hoskins. Depositing organization: University of Wisconsin, Madison. Publication: SF3b1 mutations associated with myelodysplastic syndromes alter the fidelity of branchsite selection in yeast. Carrocci TJ, Zoerner DM, Paulson JC, Hoskins AA. Nucleic Acids Res. 2017 Jan 6. pii: gkw1349. doi: 10.1093/nar/gkw1349. PubMed 28062854.
Backbone
  Vector backbone: pGADT7
  Backbone manufacturer: Clontech
  Backbone size w/o insert (bp): 7987
  Total vector size (bp): 10910
  Vector type: Bacterial Expression, Yeast Expression
  Selectable markers: LEU2
Growth in bacteria
  Bacterial resistance: Ampicillin, 100 μg/mL
  Growth temperature: 37°C
  Growth strain: DH5alpha
  Copy number: Unknown
Gene/Insert
  Gene/Insert name: HSH155
  Species: S. cerevisiae (budding yeast)
  Insert size (bp): 2923
  Mutation: R294L
  GenBank ID: NP_014015.1
  Entrez Gene: HSH155 (a.k.a. YMR288W)
  Tag / fusion protein: GAL4 AD (N terminal on backbone)
  Cloning method: Restriction Enzyme; 5′ cloning site XmaI (not destroyed); 3′ cloning site BamHI (not destroyed)
  Sequencing primers: 5′ CCAGTGAATTCCACCCGGGAATGAGTCATCCGATTCAATTTG; 3′ GCTCGAGCTCGATGGATCCTCACAGAACTAAATCCAGTTCTTC
Terms and licenses: Academic/Nonprofit Terms; Industry Terms: Not Available to Industry
How to cite: pGADT7 Hsh155 R294L was a gift from Aaron Hoskins (Addgene plasmid # 87293 ; http://n2t.net/addgene:87293 ; RRID:Addgene_87293)
